Addgene plasmid #11328: pRL-TK let7 E
Depositing lab: Phil Sharp. Depositing organization: Massachusetts Institute of Technology. Publication: Specificity of microRNA target selection in translational repression. Doench JG, Sharp PA. Genes Dev. 2004 Mar 1. 18(5):504-11. 10.1101/gad.1184404 PubMed 15014042.
Backbone
  Vector backbone: pRL-TK
  Backbone manufacturer: Promega
  Backbone size w/o insert (bp): 4045
  Vector type: Luciferase
Growth in bacteria
  Bacterial resistance: Ampicillin, 100 μg/mL
  Growth temperature: 37°C
  Growth strain: DH5alpha
  Copy number: High Copy
Gene/Insert
  Gene/Insert name: 2 binding sites for let-7a miRNA
  Mutation: Mutation E from figure 4A of paper.
  Tag / fusion protein: Rr-luc (N terminal on backbone)
  Cloning method: Restriction Enzyme; 5′ cloning site See comment (unknown if destroyed); 3′ cloning site See comment (unknown if destroyed)
  Sequencing primers: 5′ Don't know
Terms and licenses: Academic/Nonprofit Terms; Industry Terms: Not Available to Industry
Depositor comments: 2 let-7a sites were inserted into the XbaI site in the 3' UTR of the pRL-TK plasmid.
How to cite: pRL-TK let7 E was a gift from Phil Sharp (Addgene plasmid # 11328 ; http://n2t.net/addgene:11328 ; RRID:Addgene_11328)
