[The description below was written by a language model from this plasmid's Addgene catalogue record.]
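Description:
pRL-TK let7 E is a Renilla luciferase reporter plasmid built on the commercial pRL-TK backbone (about 4 kb before insertion). It is designed to measure microRNA-mediated repression in transfected mammalian cells. The plasmid is propagated in E. coli as a high-copy plasmid under ampicillin selection. In the standard pRL-TK design, the Renilla reniformis luciferase coding sequence is driven by the herpes simplex virus thymidine kinase promoter, which gives modest constitutive expression. No feature table accompanies this record, so the promoter and other backbone elements are inferred from the backbone name, not from annotation.

The payload is a pair of binding sites for the let-7a miRNA, inserted at the XbaI site in the 3' UTR downstream of the luciferase open reading frame. The record lists Renilla luciferase as an N-terminal fusion partner. Because the sites lie in the untranslated region, however, they act as regulatory elements on the reporter mRNA and do not form part of the protein. This version carries "mutation E", one of a series of target-site variants defined in a figure of the associated publication. The record does not state which nucleotides are changed.

When let-7a engages the sites, luciferase output falls. Comparing this variant with others in the series shows how particular changes in the miRNA–target pairing affect translational repression. This fits the associated study on the specificity of microRNA target selection. Such reporters are typically read out against a co-transfected control luciferase, although the record does not describe that arrangement.
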