>Addgene plasmid #11328 | pRL-TK let7 E | addgene partial sequence | sequence record 18199 | 11328 with EBV-rev
GCTCGAGCGGCCGCTCTAGGGCCCGCGATCCGGTGTTAGCTTTGTGAAAACTTGGTACACTAGTTGGGTA
ACGTTGTATAGTTCCGGTGGGTAACGTTGTATAGTTCTCGAGGTACCTGTTAGCTTTGTGAAAACTTTCT
AGAATTATTGTTCATTTTTGAGAACTCGCTCAACGAACGATTTGATATATTTTCCCATTTCATCAGGTGC
ATCTTCTTGCGAAAAATGAAGACCTTTTACTTTGACAAATTCAGTATTAGGAAACTTCTTGGCACCTTCA
ACAATAGCATTGGAAAAGAATCCTGGGTCCGATTCAATAAACATTTTTGGTAAATCATCACTTGCACGTA
GATAAGCATTATAATTCCTAACAATTTGTACAACGTCAGGTTTACCACCTTTTACTAACGGGATTTCACG
AGGCCATGATAATGTTGGACGACGAACTTCACCTTTCTCTTTGAATGGTTCAAGATATGCTGCAAATTCT
TCTGGTTCTAACTTTCTCATGATTTTTGATGGCAACATGGTTTCCACGAAGAAGTTATTCTCCAAAACCA
TTTTTTCTCCTTCTTCAGATTTGATCAACGCAATATCTTCTTCAATATCAGGCCATTCATCCCATGATTC
AATCACATCTACTACACTTTCAGCGTGAACTATTGCTTTGATCTTATCTTGATGCTCATAGCTATAATGA
AATGCCAAACAAGCACCCCAATCATGGCCGA
